LOCUS       Exported 6131 bp ds-DNA circular SYN 12-MAY-2021
DEFINITION  RMCE vector for generating C-terminal T2A-lexA-p65 fusion.
ACCESSION   .
VERSION     .
KEYWORDS    pF3BGX-T2A-lexAp65
SOURCE      synthetic DNA construct
  ORGANISM  synthetic DNA construct
REFERENCE   1 (bases 1 to 6131)
  TITLE     Neurochemical organization of the Drosophila brain visualized by
            endogenously tagged neurotransmitter receptors
  JOURNAL   Unpublished
REFERENCE   2 (bases 1 to 6131)
  AUTHORS   .
  TITLE     Direct Submission
  JOURNAL   Exported May 12, 2021 from SnapGene Server 1.1.58
            http://www.snapgene.com
FEATURES             Location/Qualifiers
     source          1..6131
                     /organism="synthetic DNA construct"
                     /mol_type="other DNA"
     CDS             312..1031
                     /codon_start=1
                     /product="yellow fluorescent protein (YFP) with fast and
                     efficient maturation (Nagai et al., 2002)"
                     /label=Venus
                     /note="mammalian codon-optimized"
                     /translation="MVSKGEELFTGVVPILVELDGDVNGHKFSVSGEGEGDATYGKLTL
                     KLICTTGKLPVPWPTLVTTLGYGLQCFARYPDHMKQHDFFKSAMPEGYVQERTIFFKDD
                     GNYKTRAEVKFEGDTLVNRIELKGIDFKEDGNILGHKLEYNYNSHNVYITADKQKNGIK
                     ANFKIRHNIEDGGVQLADHYQQNTPIGDGPVLLPDNHYLSYQSALSKDPNEKRDHMVLL
                     EFVTAAGITLGMDELYK"
     primer_bind     complement(357..378)
                     /label=EGFP-N
                     /note="EGFP, reverse primer"
     primer_bind     complement(618..637)
                     /label=EXFP-R
                     /note="For distinguishing EGFP variants, reverse primer"
     primer_bind     965..986
                     /label=EGFP-C
                     /note="EGFP, forward primer"
     polyA_signal    1147..1228
                     /label=SV40 poly(A) signal
                     /note="SV40 polyadenylation signal"
     primer_bind     complement(1184..1203)
                     /label=SV40pA-R
                     /note="SV40 polyA, reverse primer"
     primer_bind     1238..1257
                     /label=EBV-rev
                     /note="SV40 polyA terminator, reverse primer"
     protein_bind    1275..1308
                     /label=attB
                     /bound_moiety="phage phi-C31 integrase"
                     /note="minimal attB site for the phi-C31 integrase (Groth
                     et al., 2000)"
     CDS             1320..1373
                     /codon_start=1
                     /product="2A peptide from Thosea asigna virus capsid
                     protein"
                     /label=T2A
                     /note="Eukaryotic ribosomes fail to insert a peptide bond
                     between the Gly and Pro residues, yielding separate
                     polypeptides."
                     /translation="EGRGSLLTCGDVEENPGP"
     CDS             2424..2795
                     /codon_start=1
                     /product="transcriptional activation domain of human RelA,
                     also known as p65 (O'Shea and Perkins, 2008)"
                     /label=RelA (p65) AD
                     /translation="PTQAGEGTLSEALLQLQFDDEDLGALLGNSTDPAVFTDLASVDNS
                     EFQQLLNQGIPVAPHTTEPMLMEYPEAITRLVTGAQRPPDPAPAPLGAPGLPNGLLSGD
                     EDFSSIADMDFSALLSQISS"
     protein_bind    2807..2840
                     /label=loxP
                     /bound_moiety="Cre recombinase"
                     /note="Cre-mediated recombination occurs in the 8-bp core
                     sequence (GCATACAT)."
     misc_feature    2913..3145
                     /label=P element 3' end
                     /note="P element 3' end"
     primer_bind     complement(3251..3268)
                     /label=L4440
                     /note="L4440 vector, forward primer"
     rep_origin      complement(3422..4010)
                     /direction=LEFT
                     /label=ori
                     /note="high-copy-number ColE1/pMB1/pBR322/pUC origin of
                     replication"
     primer_bind     complement(3502..3521)
                     /label=pBR322ori-F
                     /note="pBR322 origin, forward primer"
     CDS             complement(4181..5041)
                     /codon_start=1
                     /gene="bla"
                     /product="beta-lactamase"
                     /label=AmpR
                     /note="confers resistance to ampicillin, carbenicillin, and
                     related antibiotics"
                     /translation="MSIQHFRVALIPFFAAFCLPVFAHPETLVKVKDAEDQLGARVGYI
                     ELDLNSGKILESFRPEERFPMMSTFKVLLCGAVLSRIDAGQEQLGRRIHYSQNDLVEYS
                     PVTEKHLTDGMTVRELCSAAITMSDNTAANLLLTTIGGPKELTAFLHNMGDHVTRLDRW
                     EPELNEAIPNDERDTTMPVAMATTLRKLLTGELLTLASRQQLIDWMEADKVAGPLLRSA
                     LPAGWFIADKSGAGERGSRGIIAALGPDGKPSRIVVIYTTGSQATMDERNRQIAEIGAS
                     LIKHW"
     primer_bind     4804..4823
                     /label=Amp-R
                     /note="Ampicillin resistance gene, reverse primer"
     promoter        complement(5042..5146)
                     /gene="bla"
                     /label=AmpR promoter
     primer_bind     complement(5309..5330)
                     /label=F1ori-F
                     /note="F1 origin, forward primer"
     misc_feature    5546..6131
                     /label=P element 5' end
ORIGIN
        1 ggtaccgggc cccccctcga ggtcgacgaa gttcctattc ttcaaatagt ataggaactt
       61 caagcttctt aaggaattcg agctcgcccg gggatctaat tcaattagag actaattcaa
      121 ttagagctaa ttcaattagg atcagcttat cgatttcgaa ccctcgaccg ccggagtata
      181 aatagaggcg cttcgtctac ggagcgacaa ttcaattcaa acaagcaaag tgaacacgtc
      241 gctaagcgaa agctaagcaa ataaacaagc gcagctgaac aagctaaaca atcgggctag
      301 acctaggcaa aatggtgagc aagggcgagg agctgttcac cggggtggtg cccatcctgg
      361 tcgagctgga cggcgacgta aacggccaca agttcagcgt gtccggcgag ggcgagggcg
      421 atgccaccta cggcaagctg accctgaagc tcatctgcac caccggcaag ctgcccgtgc
      481 cctggcccac cctcgtgacc accctgggct acggcctgca gtgcttcgcc cgctaccccg
      541 accacatgaa gcagcacgac ttcttcaagt ccgccatgcc cgaaggctac gtccaggagc
      601 gcaccatctt cttcaaggac gacggcaact acaagacccg cgccgaggtg aagttcgagg
      661 gcgacaccct ggtgaaccgc atcgagctga agggcatcga cttcaaggag gacggcaaca
      721 tcctggggca caagctggag tacaactaca acagccacaa cgtctatatc accgccgaca
      781 agcagaagaa cggcatcaag gccaacttca agatccgcca caacatcgag gacggcggcg
      841 tgcagctcgc cgaccactac cagcagaaca cccccatcgg cgacggcccc gtgctgctgc
      901 ccgacaacca ctacctgagc taccagtccg ccctgagcaa agaccccaac gagaagcgcg
      961 atcacatggt cctgctggag ttcgtgaccg ccgccgggat cactctcggc atggacgagc
     1021 tgtacaagta accatggcta gatcataatc agccatacca catttgtaga ggttttactt
     1081 gctttaaaaa acctcccaca cctccccctg aacctgaaac ataaaatgaa tgcaattgtt
     1141 gttgttaact tgtttattgc agcttataat ggttacaaat aaagcaatag catcacaaat
     1201 ttcacaaata aagcattttt ttcactgcat tctagttgtg gtttgtccaa actcatcaat
     1261 gtatcgaatt cgtacgcgcc cggggagccc aagggcacgc cctggcaccc ggcgcgccag
     1321 agggcagagg cagcctgctc acctgcggcg acgtggaaga gaaccctggg cctatgaagg
     1381 ctctcacggc ccgacaacag gaagtttttg atttgatacg ggatcatata tcccaaacgg
     1441 gtatgcctcc gacccgcgca gagatagcac agcgactggg ctttcgatcg cctaacgccg
     1501 cggaggagca cttgaaggca ctggcccgca agggtgtcat tgaaatcgtg tccggtgcga
     1561 gccgcggaat ccggctgttg caggaggagg aagagggcct gccactggtg ggacgcgtgg
     1621 ccgctggcga gccgctgctg gcccagcaac acatagaggg acactatcag gtggacccct
     1681 ccttgtttaa gccaaatgct gatttcctgt tgcgggtgtc gggaatgtcc atgaaggaca
     1741 tcggtattat ggatggtgac ctcctcgccg tccataagac acaggatgtc aggaacggcc
     1801 aggtagtcgt tgccaggata gacgatgagg tcactgtgaa acgtctcaag aagcaaggca
     1861 ataaggtcga gctgctgccg gagaatagcg agttcaagcc gatcgtggtg gatctgcgac
     1921 agcagtcctt tactatcgag ggcttggccg tgggtgtgat ccgcaacgga gattggctgg
     1981 gatccacgcc gatggagttc cagtacctgc ccgatacgga tgaccgtcac cgtatcgaag
     2041 aaaagcggaa gcgaacctat gaaaccttca agtccatcat gaaaaagtcc cccttctcgg
     2101 gccccacgga cccgcgcccc ccgccccgtc gtattgcggt tccttcgcgc agcagtgcca
     2161 gcgtccccaa acccgcaccg cagccctacc cgttcacttc ctcccttagc acgattaact
     2221 atgatgagtt ccccacgatg gtgttcccca gtggacaaat ttcccaggca tcggcactgg
     2281 ctccggcccc accgcaagtc ctcccccagg cgcccgctcc ggcaccggct cccgcaatgg
     2341 tgagtgctct ggcccaggcc cccgctccag tccccgtgct ggcgcctgga cccccacagg
     2401 cagttgcccc tcctgctccg aaaccaacgc aggcgggcga aggaaccctg agcgaggccc
     2461 tcttgcagct tcagttcgat gacgaagact tgggagccct gctgggtaac agcacagacc
     2521 ctgccgtatt caccgatctc gcatccgtgg acaacagcga gtttcagcag ctcttgaatc
     2581 agggaatccc ggtcgcacct cataccacag agcccatgct gatggaatac ccggaggcta
     2641 tcacgcgact ggtgaccggc gcacagcgac cacccgatcc agcccctgcc ccactgggtg
     2701 ccccgggttt gcccaatggc ctcctcagcg gcgatgagga tttctccagc atcgctgata
     2761 tggatttctc cgctttgctg agccagataa gctcctaagc ggccgcataa cttcgtatag
     2821 catacattat acgaagttat accggtggcc gcgaagttcc tattcttcaa atagtatagg
     2881 aacttcgagc tcccggagag atgcagaagc tttgcgtact cgcaaattat taaaaataaa
     2941 actttaaaaa taatttcgtc taattaatat tatgagttaa ttcaaacccc acggacatgc
     3001 taagggttaa tcaacaatca tatcgctgtc tcactcagac tcaatacgac actcagaata
     3061 ctattccttt cactcgcact tattgcaagc atacgttaag tggatgtctc ttgccgacgg
     3121 gaccacctta tgttatttca tcatggtctg gccattctca tcgtgagctt ccgggtgctc
     3181 gccagctgca ttaatgaatc ggccaacgcg cggggagagg cggtttgcgt attgggcgct
     3241 cttccgcttc ctcgctcact gactcgctgc gctcggtcgt tcggctgcgg cgagcggtat
     3301 cagctcactc aaaggcggta atacggttat ccacagaatc aggggataac gcaggaaaga
     3361 acatgtgagc aaaaggccag caaaaggcca ggaaccgtaa aaaggccgcg ttgctggcgt
     3421 ttttccatag gctccgcccc cctgacgagc atcacaaaaa tcgacgctca agtcagaggt
     3481 ggcgaaaccc gacaggacta taaagatacc aggcgtttcc ccctggaagc tccctcgtgc
     3541 gctctcctgt tccgaccctg ccgcttaccg gatacctgtc cgcctttctc ccttcgggaa
     3601 gcgtggcgct ttctcatagc tcacgctgta ggtatctcag ttcggtgtag gtcgttcgct
     3661 ccaagctggg ctgtgtgcac gaaccccccg ttcagcccga ccgctgcgcc ttatccggta
     3721 actatcgtct tgagtccaac ccggtaagac acgacttatc gccactggca gcagccactg
     3781 gtaacaggat tagcagagcg aggtatgtag gcggtgctac agagttcttg aagtggtggc
     3841 ctaactacgg ctacactaga agaacagtat ttggtatctg cgctctgctg aagccagtta
     3901 ccttcggaaa aagagttggt agctcttgat ccggcaaaca aaccaccgct ggtagcggtg
     3961 gtttttttgt ttgcaagcag cagattacgc gcagaaaaaa aggatctcaa gaagatcctt
     4021 tgatcttttc tacggggtct gacgctcagt ggaacgaaaa ctcacgttaa gggattttgg
     4081 tcatgagatt atcaaaaagg atcttcacct agatcctttt aaattaaaaa tgaagtttta
     4141 aatcaatcta aagtatatat gagtaaactt ggtctgacag ttaccaatgc ttaatcagtg
     4201 aggcacctat ctcagcgatc tgtctatttc gttcatccat agttgcctga ctccccgtcg
     4261 tgtagataac tacgatacgg gagggcttac catctggccc cagtgctgca atgataccgc
     4321 gagacccacg ctcaccggct ccagatttat cagcaataaa ccagccagcc ggaagggccg
     4381 agcgcagaag tggtcctgca actttatccg cctccatcca gtctattaat tgttgccggg
     4441 aagctagagt aagtagttcg ccagttaata gtttgcgcaa cgttgttgcc attgctacag
     4501 gcatcgtggt gtcacgctcg tcgtttggta tggcttcatt cagctccggt tcccaacgat
     4561 caaggcgagt tacatgatcc cccatgttgt gcaaaaaagc ggttagctcc ttcggtcctc
     4621 cgatcgttgt cagaagtaag ttggccgcag tgttatcact catggttatg gcagcactgc
     4681 ataattctct tactgtcatg ccatccgtaa gatgcttttc tgtgactggt gagtactcaa
     4741 ccaagtcatt ctgagaatag tgtatgcggc gaccgagttg ctcttgcccg gcgtcaatac
     4801 gggataatac cgcgccacat agcagaactt taaaagtgct catcattgga aaacgttctt
     4861 cggggcgaaa actctcaagg atcttaccgc tgttgagatc cagttcgatg taacccactc
     4921 gtgcacccaa ctgatcttca gcatctttta ctttcaccag cgtttctggg tgagcaaaaa
     4981 caggaaggca aaatgccgca aaaaagggaa taagggcgac acggaaatgt tgaatactca
     5041 tactcttcct ttttcaatat tattgaagca tttatcaggg ttattgtctc atgagcggat
     5101 acatatttga atgtatttag aaaaataaac aaataggggt tccgcgcaca tttccccgaa
     5161 aagtgccacc taaattgtaa gcgttaatat tttgttaaaa ttcgcgttaa atttttgtta
     5221 aatcagctca ttttttaacc aataggccga aatcggcaaa atcccttata aatcaaaaga
     5281 atagaccgag atagggttga gtgttgttcc agtttggaac aagagtccac tattaaagaa
     5341 cgtggactcc aacgtcaaag gnnnnnnnnn nnnnnnnnnn nnnnnnnnnn nnnnnnnnnn
     5401 nnnnnnnnnn tnnnnnnnnn nnnnnnnnnn nnnnnnnnnn nnnnnnnnnn nnnnnnnnnn
     5461 nnnnnnnnnn nnnnnnnnnn nnnnnnnnnn nnnnnnnnnn nncttctccg ccgccgatct
     5521 gccgctggac tacgtgggtc tggcccatga tgaaataaca taaggtggtc ccgtcgatag
     5581 ccgaagctta ccgaagtata cacttaaatt cagtgcacgt ttgcttgttg agaggaaagg
     5641 ttgtgtgcgg acgaattttt ttttgaaaac attaaccctt acgtggaata aaaaaaaatg
     5701 aaatattgca aattttgctg caaagctgtg actggagtaa aattaattca cgtgccgaag
     5761 tgtgctatta agagaaaatt gtgggagcag agccttgggt gcagccttgg tgaaaactcc
     5821 caaatttgtg atacccactt taatgattcg cagtggaagg ctgcacctgc aaaaggtcag
     5881 acatttaaaa ggaggcgact caacgcagat gccgtaccta gtaaagtgat agagcctgaa
     5941 ccagaaaaga taaaagaagg ctataccagt gggagtacac aaacagagta agtttgaata
     6001 gtaaaaaaaa tcatttatgt aaacaataac gtgactgtgc gttaggtcct gttcattgtt
     6061 taatgaaaat aagagcttga gggaaaaaat tcgtactttg gagtacgaaa tgcgtcgttt
     6121 agagcagcag c
//
