>Addgene plasmid #138393 | pF3BGX-T2A-lexAp65 | depositor full sequence | sequence record 267866 | pF3BGX-T2A-lexAp65 sequence 6130 bps
CTTCTCCGCCGCCGATCTGCCGCTGGACTACGTGGGTCTGGCCCATGATGAAATAACATAAGGTGGTCCC
GTCGATAGCCGAAGCTTACCGAAGTATACACTTAAATTCAGTGCACGTTTGCTTGTTGAGAGGAAAGGTT
GTGTGCGGACGAATTTTTTTTTGAAAACATTAACCCTTACGTGGAATAAAAAAAAATGAAATATTGCAAA
TTTTGCTGCAAAGCTGTGACTGGAGTAAAATTAATTCACGTGCCGAAGTGTGCTATTAAGAGAAAATTGT
GGGAGCAGAGCCTTGGGTGCAGCCTTGGTGAAAACTCCCAAATTTGTGATACCCACTTTAATGATTCGCA
GTGGAAGGCTGCACCTGCAAAAGGTCAGACATTTAAAAGGAGGCGACTCAACGCAGATGCCGTACCTAGT
AAAGTGATAGAGCCTGAACCAGAAAAGATAAAAGAAGGCTATACCAGTGGGAGTACACAAACAGAGTAAG
TTTGAATAGTAAAAAAAATCATTTATGTAAACAATAACGTGACTGTGCGTTAGGTCCTGTTCATTGTTTA
ATGAAAATAAGAGCTTGAGGGAAAAATTCGTACTTTGGAGTACGAAATGCGTCGTTTAGAGCAGCAGCGG
TACCGGGCCCCCCCTCGAGGTCGACGAAGTTCCTATTCTTCAAATAGTATAGGAACTTCAAGCTTCTTAA
GGAATTCGAGCTCGCCCGGGGATCTAATTCAATTAGAGACTAATTCAATTAGAGCTAATTCAATTAGGAT
CAGCTTATCGATTTCGAACCCTCGACCGCCGGAGTATAAATAGAGGCGCTTCGTCTACGGAGCGACAATT
CAATTCAAACAAGCAAAGTGAACACGTCGCTAAGCGAAAGCTAAGCAAATAAACAAGCGCAGCTGAACAA
GCTAAACAATCGGGCTAGACCTAGGCAAAATGGTGAGCAAGGGCGAGGAGCTGTTCACCGGGGTGGTGCC
CATCCTGGTCGAGCTGGACGGCGACGTAAACGGCCACAAGTTCAGCGTGTCCGGCGAGGGCGAGGGCGAT
GCCACCTACGGCAAGCTGACCCTGAAGCTCATCTGCACCACCGGCAAGCTGCCCGTGCCCTGGCCCACCC
TCGTGACCACCCTGGGCTACGGCCTGCAGTGCTTCGCCCGCTACCCCGACCACATGAAGCAGCACGACTT
CTTCAAGTCCGCCATGCCCGAAGGCTACGTCCAGGAGCGCACCATCTTCTTCAAGGACGACGGCAACTAC
AAGACCCGCGCCGAGGTGAAGTTCGAGGGCGACACCCTGGTGAACCGCATCGAGCTGAAGGGCATCGACT
TCAAGGAGGACGGCAACATCCTGGGGCACAAGCTGGAGTACAACTACAACAGCCACAACGTCTATATCAC
CGCCGACAAGCAGAAGAACGGCATCAAGGCCAACTTCAAGATCCGCCACAACATCGAGGACGGCGGCGTG
CAGCTCGCCGACCACTACCAGCAGAACACCCCCATCGGCGACGGCCCCGTGCTGCTGCCCGACAACCACT
ACCTGAGCTACCAGTCCGCCCTGAGCAAAGACCCCAACGAGAAGCGCGATCACATGGTCCTGCTGGAGTT
CGTGACCGCCGCCGGGATCACTCTCGGCATGGACGAGCTGTACAAGTAACCATGGCTAGATCATAATCAG
CCATACCACATTTGTAGAGGTTTTACTTGCTTTAAAAAACCTCCCACACCTCCCCCTGAACCTGAAACAT
AAAATGAATGCAATTGTTGTTGTTAACTTGTTTATTGCAGCTTATAATGGTTACAAATAAAGCAATAGCA
TCACAAATTTCACAAATAAAGCATTTTTTTCACTGCATTCTAGTTGTGGTTTGTCCAAACTCATCAATGT
ATCGAATTCGTACGCGCCCGGGGAGCCCAAGGGCACGCCCTGGCACCCGGCGCGCCAGAGGGCAGAGGCA
GCCTGCTCACCTGCGGCGACGTGGAAGAGAACCCTGGGCCTATGAAGGCTCTCACGGCCCGACAACAGGA
AGTTTTTGATTTGATACGGGATCATATATCCCAAACGGGTATGCCTCCGACCCGCGCAGAGATAGCACAG
CGACTGGGCTTTCGATCGCCTAACGCCGCGGAGGAGCACTTGAAGGCACTGGCCCGCAAGGGTGTCATTG
AAATCGTGTCCGGTGCGAGCCGCGGAATCCGGCTGTTGCAGGAGGAGGAAGAGGGCCTGCCACTGGTGGG
ACGCGTGGCCGCTGGCGAGCCGCTGCTGGCCCAGCAACACATAGAGGGACACTATCAGGTGGACCCCTCC
TTGTTTAAGCCAAATGCTGATTTCCTGTTGCGGGTGTCGGGAATGTCCATGAAGGACATCGGTATTATGG
ATGGTGACCTCCTCGCCGTCCATAAGACACAGGATGTCAGGAACGGCCAGGTAGTCGTTGCCAGGATAGA
CGATGAGGTCACTGTGAAACGTCTCAAGAAGCAAGGCAATAAGGTCGAGCTGCTGCCGGAGAATAGCGAG
TTCAAGCCGATCGTGGTGGATCTGCGACAGCAGTCCTTTACTATCGAGGGCTTGGCCGTGGGTGTGATCC
GCAACGGAGATTGGCTGGGATCCACGCCGATGGAGTTCCAGTACCTGCCCGATACGGATGACCGTCACCG
TATCGAAGAAAAGCGGAAGCGAACCTATGAAACCTTCAAGTCCATCATGAAAAAGTCCCCCTTCTCGGGC
CCCACGGACCCGCGCCCCCCGCCCCGTCGTATTGCGGTTCCTTCGCGCAGCAGTGCCAGCGTCCCCAAAC
CCGCACCGCAGCCCTACCCGTTCACTTCCTCCCTTAGCACGATTAACTATGATGAGTTCCCCACGATGGT
GTTCCCCAGTGGACAAATTTCCCAGGCATCGGCACTGGCTCCGGCCCCACCGCAAGTCCTCCCCCAGGCG
CCCGCTCCGGCACCGGCTCCCGCAATGGTGAGTGCTCTGGCCCAGGCCCCCGCTCCAGTCCCCGTGCTGG
CGCCTGGACCCCCACAGGCAGTTGCCCCTCCTGCTCCGAAACCAACGCAGGCGGGCGAAGGAACCCTGAG
CGAGGCCCTCTTGCAGCTTCAGTTCGATGACGAAGACTTGGGAGCCCTGCTGGGTAACAGCACAGACCCT
GCCGTATTCACCGATCTCGCATCCGTGGACAACAGCGAGTTTCAGCAGCTCTTGAATCAGGGAATCCCGG
TCGCACCTCATACCACAGAGCCCATGCTGATGGAATACCCGGAGGCTATCACGCGACTGGTGACCGGCGC
ACAGCGACCACCCGATCCAGCCCCTGCCCCACTGGGTGCCCCGGGTTTGCCCAATGGCCTCCTCAGCGGC
GATGAGGATTTCTCCAGCATCGCTGATATGGATTTCTCCGCTTTGCTGAGCCAGATAAGCTCCTAAGCGG
CCGCATAACTTCGTATAGCATACATTATACGAAGTTATACCGGTGGCCGCGAAGTTCCTATTCTTCAAAT
AGTATAGGAACTTCGAGCTCCCGGAGAGATGCAGAAGCTTTGCGTACTCGCAAATTATTAAAAATAAAAC
TTTAAAAATAATTTCGTCTAATTAATATTATGAGTTAATTCAAACCCCACGGACATGCTAAGGGTTAATC
AACAATCATATCGCTGTCTCACTCAGACTCAATACGACACTCAGAATACTATTCCTTTCACTCGCACTTA
TTGCAAGCATACGTTAAGTGGATGTCTCTTGCCGACGGGACCACCTTATGTTATTTCATCATGGTCTGGC
CATTCTCATCGTGAGCTTCCGGGTGCTCGCCAGCTGCATTAATGAATCGGCCAACGCGCGGGGAGAGGCG
GTTTGCGTATTGGGCGCTCTTCCGCTTCCTCGCTCACTGACTCGCTGCGCTCGGTCGTTCGGCTGCGGCG
AGCGGTATCAGCTCACTCAAAGGCGGTAATACGGTTATCCACAGAATCAGGGGATAACGCAGGAAAGAAC
ATGTGAGCAAAAGGCCAGCAAAAGGCCAGGAACCGTAAAAAGGCCGCGTTGCTGGCGTTTTTCCATAGGC
TCCGCCCCCCTGACGAGCATCACAAAAATCGACGCTCAAGTCAGAGGTGGCGAAACCCGACAGGACTATA
AAGATACCAGGCGTTTCCCCCTGGAAGCTCCCTCGTGCGCTCTCCTGTTCCGACCCTGCCGCTTACCGGA
TACCTGTCCGCCTTTCTCCCTTCGGGAAGCGTGGCGCTTTCTCATAGCTCACGCTGTAGGTATCTCAGTT
CGGTGTAGGTCGTTCGCTCCAAGCTGGGCTGTGTGCACGAACCCCCCGTTCAGCCCGACCGCTGCGCCTT
ATCCGGTAACTATCGTCTTGAGTCCAACCCGGTAAGACACGACTTATCGCCACTGGCAGCAGCCACTGGT
AACAGGATTAGCAGAGCGAGGTATGTAGGCGGTGCTACAGAGTTCTTGAAGTGGTGGCCTAACTACGGCT
ACACTAGAAGGACAGTATTTGGTATCTGCGCTCTGCTGAAGCCAGTTACCTTCGGAAAAAGAGTTGGTAG
CTCTTGATCCGGCAAACAAACCACCGCTGGTAGCGGTGGTTTTTTTGTTTGCAAGCAGCAGATTACGCGC
AGAAAAAAAGGATCTCAAGAAGATCCTTTGATCTTTTCTACGGGGTCTGACGCTCAGTGGAACGAAAACT
CACGTTAAGGGATTTTGGTCATGAGATTATCAAAAAGGATCTTCACCTAGATCCTTTTAAATTAAAAATG
AAGTTTTAAATCAATCTAAAGTATATATGAGTAAACTTGGTCTGACAGTTACCAATGCTTAATCAGTGAG
GCACCTATCTCAGCGATCTGTCTATTTCGTTCATCCATAGTTGCCTGACTCCCCGTCGTGTAGATAACTA
CGATACGGGAGGGCTTACCATCTGGCCCCAGTGCTGCAATGATACCGCGAGACCCACGCTCACCGGCTCC
AGATTTATCAGCAATAAACCAGCCAGCCGGAAGGGCCGAGCGCAGAAGTGGTCCTGCAACTTTATCCGCC
TCCATCCAGTCTATTAATTGTTGCCGGGAAGCTAGAGTAAGTAGTTCGCCAGTTAATAGTTTGCGCAACG
TTGTTGCCATTGCTACAGGCATCGTGGTGTCACGCTCGTCGTTTGGTATGGCTTCATTCAGCTCCGGTTC
CCAACGATCAAGGCGAGTTACATGATCCCCCATGTTGTGCAAAAAAGCGGTTAGCTCCTTCGGTCCTCCG
ATCGTTGTCAGAAGTAAGTTGGCCGCAGTGTTATCACTCATGGTTATGGCAGCACTGCATAATTCTCTTA
CTGTCATGCCATCCGTAAGATGCTTTTCTGTGACTGGTGAGTACTCAACCAAGTCATTCTGAGAATAGTG
TATGCGGCGACCGAGTTGCTCTTGCCCGGCGTCAATACGGGATAATACCGCGCCACATAGCAGAACTTTA
AAAGTGCTCATCATTGGAAAACGTTCTTCGGGGCGAAAACTCTCAAGGATCTTACCGCTGTTGAGATCCA
GTTCGATGTAACCCACTCGTGCACCCAACTGATCTTCAGCATCTTTTACTTTCACCAGCGTTTCTGGGTG
AGCAAAAACAGGAAGGCAAAATGCCGCAAAAAAGGGAATAAGGGCGACACGGAAATGTTGAATACTCATA
CTCTTCCTTTTTCAATATTATTGAAGCATTTATCAGGGTTATTGTCTCATGAGCGGATACATATTTGAAT
GTATTTAGAAAAATAAACAAATAGGGGTTCCGCGCACATTTCCCCGAAAAGTGCCACCTAAATTGTAAGC
GTTAATATTTTGTTAAAATTCGCGTTAAATTTTTGTTAAATCAGCTCATTTTTTAACCAATAGGCCGAAA
TCGGCAAAATCCCTTATAAATCAAAAGAATAGACCGAGATAGGGTTGAGTGTTGTTCCAGTTTGGAACAA
GAGTCCACTATTAAAGAACGTGGACTCCAACGTCAAAGG
[49 nt withheld, positions 5990-6038]
T
[91 nt withheld, positions 6040-6130]
Features (pLannotate 1.2.2; 16 found; start..end, strand, type, name):
     44..628     +  misc_feature   P element 5' end: No description available
    629..656     -  misc_feature   MCS (fragment): pBluescript multiple cloning site
    799..921     +  promoter       hsp70 promoter (fragment): Drosophila melanogaster hsp70Bb promoter
    940..1656    +  CDS            Venus: Venus is a basic (constitutively fluorescent) yellow fluorescent protein published in 2002, derived from Aequorea victoria. It is reported to be a rapidly-maturing weak dimer with moderate acid sensitivity.
   1669..1752    +  CDS            large T antigen (fragment): large T antigen from SV40 (simian virus 40)
   1775..1856    +  polyA_signal   SV40 poly(A) signal: SV40 polyadenylation signal
   1903..1936    -  protein_bind   attB: minimal attB site for the φC31 integrase (Groth et al., 2000) phage φC31 integrase
   2002..2607    +  CDS            lexA: LEXA_ECOLI - Also known as exrA, spr, tsl, umuA. Experimental evidence at protein level: Swiss-Prot protein existence level 1. Represses a number of genes involved in the response to DNA damage (SOS response), including recA and lexA. Binds to the 16 bp palindromic sequence 5'-CTGTATATATATACAG-3'. In the presence of single- stranded DNA, RecA interacts with LexA causing an autocatalytic cleavage which disrupts the DNA-binding part of LexA, leading to derepression of the SOS regulon and eventually DNA repair. Implicated in hydroxy radical-mediated cell death induced by hydroxyurea treatment (Pu
   2611..3423    +  CDS            RELA (fragment): TF65_HUMAN - Also known as NFKB3. Experimental evidence at protein level: Swiss-Prot protein existence level 1. NF-kappa-B is a pleiotropic transcription factor present in almost all cell types and is the endpoint of a series of signal transduction events that are initiated by a vast array of stimuli related to many biological processes such as inflammation, immunity, differentiation, cell growth, tumorigenesis and apoptosis. NF-kappa-B is a homo- or heterodimeric complex formed by the Rel-like domain- containing proteins RELA/p65, RELB, NFKB1/p105, NFKB1/p50, REL and NFKB2/p52. The heterodime
   3435..3468    +  protein_bind   loxP: Cre-mediated recombination occurs in the 8-bp core sequence (GCATACAT). Cre recombinase
   3541..3773    +  misc_feature   P element 3' end: P element 3' end
   3809..3867    -  CDS            lacI (fragment): lac repressor; lacI; The lac repressor binds to the lac operator to inhibit transcription in E. coli. This inhibition can be relieved by adding lactose or isopropyl-β-D-thiogalactopyranoside (IPTG).
   4050..4638    -  rep_origin     ori: high-copy-number ColE1/pMB1/pBR322/pUC origin of replication
   4809..5669    -  CDS            AmpR: β-lactamase; bla; confers resistance to ampicillin, carbenicillin, and related antibiotics
   5670..5774    -  promoter       AmpR promoter: bla
   5800..6130    -  rep_origin     f1 ori (fragment) (sequence partly withheld): f1 bacteriophage origin of replication; arrow indicates direction of (+) strand synthesis
