[The description below was written by a language model from this plasmid's Addgene catalogue record, the feature table of its GenBank file and pLannotate feature annotations shown in this document.]
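Description:
pF3BGX-T2A-lexAp65 is a roughly 6.1 kb Drosophila donor plasmid built on the pF3BGX backbone and catalogued as an insect expression vector for recombinase-mediated cassette exchange (RMCE). It is maintained in E. coli through a high-copy ColE1/pUC-type origin and an ampicillin resistance gene (beta-lactamase with its own promoter). A fragment of the f1 origin is also detected. The two annotation sets describe the same circular sequence with different start coordinates and agree on the main parts.

The payload is an open reading frame made up of a T2A peptide from Thosea asigna virus, the bacterial LexA coding sequence, and the transcriptional activation domain of human RelA (p65). No promoter is annotated upstream of this cassette, which fits its stated purpose of generating C-terminal T2A-lexA-p65 fusions. Once exchanged in frame at the end of a target gene, ribosomal skipping at T2A should release the LexA-p65 transactivator as a separate polypeptide, expressed in the pattern of the endogenous gene and able to drive lexAop-controlled transgenes. A minimal phiC31 attB site lies immediately upstream of the cassette and a loxP site immediately downstream, so integrase- and Cre-mediated recombination presumably accomplish the exchange, although the record does not describe the mechanism.

The transformation marker is listed as 3xP3-Venus. The features show the Venus yellow fluorescent protein preceded by an hsp70 promoter fragment and followed by an SV40 polyadenylation signal, but the 3xP3 element itself is not annotated. P element 5' and 3' ends flank the marker and cassette. The associated publication concerns endogenously tagged neurotransmitter receptors in the fly brain.
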