Addgene plasmid #138393: pF3BGX-T2A-lexAp65
Purpose: RMCE vector for generating C-terminal T2A-lexA-p65 fusion
Depositing lab: Shu Kondo. Depositing organization: National Institute of Genetics. Publication: Neurochemical Organization of the Drosophila Brain Visualized by Endogenously Tagged Neurotransmitter Receptors. Kondo S, Takahashi T, Yamagata N, Imanishi Y, Katow H, Hiramatsu S, Lynn K, Abe A, Kumaraswamy A, Tanimoto H. Cell Rep. 2020 Jan 7;30(1):284-297.e5. doi: 10.1016/j.celrep.2019.12.018. PubMed 31914394.
Backbone
  Vector backbone: pF3BGX
  Vector type: Insect Expression
  Selectable markers: 3xP3-Venus
Growth in bacteria
  Bacterial resistance: Ampicillin, 100 μg/mL
  Growth temperature: 37°C
  Growth strain: DH5alpha
  Copy number: High Copy
Gene/Insert
  Gene/Insert name: T2A-lexAp65
Terms and licenses: Academic/Nonprofit Terms; Industry Terms: Not Available to Industry
How to cite: pF3BGX-T2A-lexAp65 was a gift from Shu Kondo (Addgene plasmid # 138393 ; http://n2t.net/addgene:138393 ; RRID:Addgene_138393)
